>Addgene plasmid #112853 | pR26-CAG-H2B-miRFP703 | depositor full sequence | sequence record 212638 | pR26-CAG-H2B-miRFP703 sequence 12878 bps
CACCGCATTACCCTGTTATCCCTAGCGGCAGGCCCTCCGAGCGTGGTGGAGCCGTTCTGTGAGACAGCCG
GGTACGAGTCGTGACGCTGGAAGGGGCAAGCGGGTGGTGGGCAGGAATGCGGTCCGCCCTGCAGCAACCG
GAGGGGGAGGGAGAAGGGAGCGGAAAAGTCTCCACCGGACGCGGCCATGGCTCGGGGGGGGGGGGGCAGC
GGAGGAGCGCTTCCGGCCGACGTCTCGTCGCTGATTGGCTTCTTTTCCTCCCGCCGTGTGTGAAAACACA
AATGGCGTGTTTTGGTTGGCGTAAGGCGCCTGTCAGTTAACGGCAGCCGGAGTGCGCAGCCGCCGGCAGC
CTCGCTCTGCCCACTGGGTGGGGCGGGAGGTAGGTGGGGTGAGGCGAGCTGGACGTGCGGGCGCGGTCGG
CCTCTGGCGGGGCGGGGGAGGGGAGGGAGGGTCAGCGAAAGTAGCTCGCGCGCGAGCGGCCGCCCACCCT
CCCCTTCCTCTGGGGGAGTCGTTTTACCCGCCGCCGGCCGGGCCTCGTCGTCTGATTGGCTCTCGGGGCC
CAGAAAACTGGCCCTTGCCATTGGCTCGTGTTCGTGCAAGTTGAGTCCATCCGCCGGCCAGCGGGGGCGG
CGAGGAGGCGCTCCCAGGTTCCGGCCCTCCCCTCGGCCCCGCGCCGCAGAGTCTGGCCGCGCGCCCCTGC
GCAACGTGGCAGGAAGCGCGCGCTGGGGGCGGGGACGGGCAGTAGGGCTGAGCGGCTGCGGGGCGGGTGC
AAGCACGTTTCCGACTTGAGTTGCCTCAAGAGGGGCGTGCTGAGCCAGACCTCCATCGCGCACTCCGGGG
AGTGGAGGGAAGGAGCGAGGGCTCAGTTGGGCTGTTTTGGAGGCAGGAAGCACTTGCTCTCCCAAAGTCG
CTCTGAGTTGTTATCAGTAAGGGAGCTGCAGTGGAGTAGGCGGGGAGAAGGCCGCACCCTTCTCCGGAGG
GGGGAGGGGAGTGTTGCAATACCTTTCTGGGAGTTCTCTGCTGCCTCCTGGCTTCTGAGGACCGCCCTGG
GCCTGGGAGAATCCCTTCCCCCTCTTCCCTCGTGATCTGCAACTCCAGTCTTTCTAGGCGCGCCCGGGCT
GCAGATCTGTAGGGCGCAGTAGTCCAGGGTTTCCTTGATGATGTCATACTTATCCTGTCCCTTTTTTTTC
CACAGCTCGCGGTTGAGGACAAACTCTTCGCGGTCTTTCCAGTGGGGATCGACGGTATCGATAAGCTGGC
CGCTCTAGTGGCCGTACGGGCCCACCTGCCGGGCCACTTAATTAAATTTAAATCACAATTCCAGCTGAGC
GCCGGTCGCTACCATTACCAGTTGGTCTGGTGTCAAAAATAATAATAACCGGGCAGGGGGGATCTGCATG
GATCTTTGTGAAGGAACCTTACTTCTGTGGTGTGACATAATTGGACAAACTACCTACAGAGATTTAAAGC
TCTAAGGTAAATATAAAATTTTTAAGTGTATAATGTGTTAAACTACTGATTCTAATTGTTTGTGTATTTT
AGATTCCAACCTATGGAACTGATGAATGGGAGCAGTGGTGGAATGCCAGATCCAGACATGATAAGATACA
TTGATGAGTTTGGACAAACCACAACTAGAATGCAGTGAAAAAAATGCTTTATTTGTGAAATTTGTGATGC
TATTGCTTTATTTGTAACCATTATAAGCTGCAATAAACAAGTTAACAACAACAATTGCATTCATTTTATG
TTTCAGGTTCAGGGGGAGGTGTGGGAGGTTTTTTAAAGCAAGTAAAACCTCTACAAATGTGGTATGGCTG
ATTATGATCTGCGGCCGTGCTAGCGCTTAAGCTTGAAGTTCCTATTCCGAAGTTCCTATTCTCTAGAAAG
TATAGGAACTTCGGCGCGCCGGATCTGACATTGATTATTGACTAGTTATTAATAGTAATCAATTACGGGG
TCATTAGTTCATAGCCCATATATGGAGTTCCGCGTTACATAACTTACGGTAAATGGCCCGCCTGGCTGAC
CGCCCAACGACCCCCGCCCATTGACGTCAATAATGACGTATGTTCCCATAGTAACGCCAATAGGGACTTT
CCATTGACGTCAATGGGTGGAGTATTTACGGTAAACTGCCCACTTGGCAGTACATCAAGTGTATCATATG
CCAAGTACGCCCCCTATTGACGTCAATGACGGTAAATGGCCCGCCTGGCATTATGCCCAGTACATGACCT
TATGGGACTTTCCTACTTGGCAGTACATCTACGTATTAGTCATCGCTATTACCATGGGTCGAGGTGAGCC
CCACGTTCTGCTTCACTCTCCCCATCTCCCCCCCCTCCCCACCCCCAATTTTGTATTTATTTATTTTTTA
ATTATTTTGTGCAGCGATGGGGGCGGGGGGGGGGGGGGCGCGCGCCAGGCGGGGCGGGGCGGGGCGAGGG
GCGGGGCGGGGCGAGGCGGAGAGGTGCGGCGGCAGCCAATCAGAGCGGCGCGCTCCGAAAGTTTCCTTTT
ATGGCGAGGCGGCGGCGGCGGCGGCCCTATAAAAAGCGAAGCGCGCGGCGGGCGGGAGTCGCTGCGTTGC
CTTCGCCCCGTGCCCCGCTCCGCGCCGCCTCGCGCCGCCCGCCCCGGCTCTGACTGACCGCGTTACTCCC
ACAGGTGAGCGGGCGGGACGGCCCTTCTCCTCCGGGCTGTAATTAGCGCTTGGTTTAATGACGGCTCGTT
TCTTTTCTGTGGCTGCGTGAAAGCCTTAAAGGGCTCCGGGAGGGCCCTTTGTGCGGGGGGGAGCGGCTCG
GGGGGTGCGTGCGTGTGTGTGTGCGTGGGGAGCGCCGCGTGCGGCCCGCGCTGCCCGGCGGCTGTGAGCG
CTGCGGGCGCGGCGCGGGGCTTTGTGCGCTCCGCGTGTGCGCGAGGGGAGCGCGGCCGGGGGCGGTGCCC
CGCGGTGCGGGGGGGCTGCGAGGGGAACAAAGGCTGCGTGCGGGGTGTGTGCGTGGGGGGGTGAGCAGGG
GGTGTGGGCGCGGCGGTCGGGCTGTAACCCCCCCCTGCACCCCCCTCCCCGAGTTGCTGAGCACGGCCCG
GCTTCGGGTGCGGGGCTCCGTGCGGGGCGTGGCGCGGGGCTCGCCGTGCCGGGCGGGGGGTGGCGGCAGG
TGGGGGTGCCGGGCGGGGCGGGGCCGCCTCGGGCCGGGGAGGGCTCGGGGGAGGGGCGCGGCGGCCCCGG
AGCGCCGGCGGCTGTCGAGGCGCGGCGAGCCGCAGCCATTGCCTTTTATGGTAATCGTGCGAGAGGGCGC
AGGGACTTCCTTTGTCCCAAATCTGGCGGAGCCGAAATCTGGGAGGCGCCGCCGCACCCCCTCTAGCGGG
CGCGGGCGAAGCGGTGCGGCGCCGGCAGGAAGGAAATGGGCGGGGAGGGCCTTCGTGCGTCGCCGCGCCG
CCGTCCCCTTCTCCATCTCCAGCCTCGGGGCTGCCGCAGGGGGACGGCTGCCTTCGGGGGGGACGGGGCA
GGGCGGGGTTCGGCTTCTGGCGTGTGACCGGCGGCTCTAGAGCCTCTGCTAACCATGTTCATGCCTTCTT
CTTTTTCCTACAGATCCTTAATTAACCGTCTTAAGCCTGTAACAACCGGTACAGTTCGAATAACTTCGTA
TAGCATACATTATACGAAGTTATAAGCTTACCGGGCCACCATAGTCGCGAGTAGCTTGGGCCAGCTAGGC
CTTGACCAAAGTTCCTCTGGAATTGCGATCGCACGCGTATGCCAGAGCCAGCGAAGTCTGCTCCCGCCCC
GAAAAAGGGCTCCAAGAAGGCGGTGACTAAGGCGCAGAAGAAAGGCGGCAAGAAGCGCAAGCGCAGCCGC
AAGGAGAGCTATTCCATCTATGTGTACAAGGTTCTGAAGCAGGTCCACCCTGACACCGGCATTTCGTCCA
AGGCCATGGGCATCATGAATTCGTTTGTGAACGACATTTTCGAGCGCATCGCAGGTGAGGCTTCCCGCCT
GGCGCATTACAACAAGCGCTCGACCATCACCTCCAGGGAGATCCAGACGGCCGTGCGCCTGCTGCTGCCT
GGGGAGTTGGCCAAGCACGCCGTGTCCGAGGGTACTAAGGCCATCACCAAGTACACCAGCGCTAAGGATC
CACCGGTCGCCACCATGGTAGCAGGTCATGCCTCTGGCAGCCCCGCATTCGGGACCGCCTCTCATTCGAA
TTGCGAACATGAAGAGATCCACCTCGCCGGCTCGATCCAGCCGCATGGCGCGCTTCTGGTCGTCAGCGAA
CATGATCATCGCGTCATCCAGGCCAGCGCCAACGCCGCGGAATTTCTGAATCTCGGAAGCGTACTCGGCG
TTCCGCTCGCCGAGATCGACGGCGATCTGTTGATCAAGATCCTGCCGCATCTCGATCCCACCGCCGAAGG
CATGCCGGTCGCGGTGCGCTGCCGGATCGGCAATCCCTCTACGGAGTACTGCGGTCTGATGCATCGGCCT
CCGGAAGGCGGGCTGATCATCGAACTCGAACGTGCCGGCCCGTCGATCGATCTGTCAGGCACGCTGGCGC
CGGCGCTGGAGCGGATCCGCACGGCGGGTTCACTGCGCGCGCTGTGCGATGACACCGTGCTGCTGTTTCA
GCAGTGCACCGGCTACGACCGGGTGATGGTGTATCGTTTCGATGAGCAAGGCCACGGCCTGGTATTCTCC
GAGTGCCATGTGCCTGGGCTCGAATCCTATTTCGGCAACCGCTATCCGTCGTCGCTGGTCCCGCAGATGG
CGCGGCAGCTGTACGTGCGGCAGCGCGTCCGCGTGCTGGTCGACGTCACCTATCAGCCGGTGCCGCTGGA
GCCGCGGCTGTCGCCGCTGACCGGGCGCGATCTCGACATGTCGGGCTGCTTCCTGCGCTCGATGTCGCCG
ATCCATCTGCAGTTCCTGAAGGACATGGGCGTGCGCGCCACCCTGGCGGTGTCGCTGGTGGTCGGCGGCA
AGCTGTGGGGCCTGGTTGTCTGTCACCATTATCTGCCGCGCTTCATCCGTTTCGAGCTGCGGGCGATCTG
CAAACGGCTCGCCGAAAGGATCGCGACGCGGATCACCGCGCTTGAGAGCTAAACGCGTAAATGATTGCAG
ATCCACTAGTTCTAGAGCTCGCTGATCAGCCTCGACTGTGCCTTCTAGTTGCCAGCCATCTGTTGTTTGC
CCCTCCCCCGTGCCTTCCTTGACCCTGGAAGGTGCCACTCCCACTGTCCTTTCCTAATAAAATGAGGAAA
TTGCATCGCATTGTCTGAGTAGGTGTCATTCTATTCTGGGGGGTGGGGTGGGGCAGGACAGCAAGGGGGA
GGATTGGGAAGACAATAGCAGGCATGCTGGGGATGCGGTGGGCTCTATGGCTTCTGAGGCGGAAAGAACC
AGCTGGGGCTCGAGCCTCTAGAACTATAGTGAGTCGTATTACGTAGATCCAGACATGATAAGATACATTG
ATGAGTTTGGACAAACCACAACTAGAATGCAGTGAAAAAAATGCTTTATTTGTGAAATTTGTGATGCTAT
TGCTTTATTTGTAACCATTATAAGCTGCAATAAACAAGTTAACAACAACAATTGCATTCATTTTATGTTT
CAGGTTCAGGGGGAGGTGTGGGAGGTTTTTTAATTCGCGGCCCTAGAAGATGGGCGGGAGTCTTCTGGGC
AGGCTTAAAGGCTAACCTGGTGTGTGGGCGTTGTCCTGCAGGGGAATTGAACAGGTGTAAAATTGGAGGG
ACAAGACTTCCCACAGATTTTCGGTTTTGTCGGGAAGTTTTTTAATAGGGGCAAATAAGGAAAATGGGAG
GATAGGTAGTCATCTGGGGTTTTATGCAGCAAAACTACAGGTTATTATTGCTTGTGATCCGCCTCGGAGT
ATTTTCCATCGAGGTAGATTAAAGACATGCTCACCCGAGTTTTATACTCTCCTGCTTGAGATCCTTACTA
CAGTATGAAATTACAGTGTCGCGAGTTAGACTATGTAAGCAGAATTTTAATCATTTTTAAAGAGCCCAGT
ACTTCATATCCATTTCTCCCGCTCCTTCTGCAGCCTTATCAAAAGGTATTTTAGAACACTCATTTTAGCC
CCATTTTCATTTATTATACTGGCTTATCCAACCCCTAGACAGAGCATTGGCATTTTCCCTTTCCTGATCT
TAGAAGTCTGATGACTCATGAAACCAGACAGATTAGTTACATACACCACAAATCGAGGCTGTAGCTGGGG
CCTCAACACTGCAGTTCTTTTATAACTCCTTAGTACACTTTTTGTTGATCCTTTGCCTTGATCCTTAATT
TTCAGTGTCTATCACCTCTCCCGTCAGGTGGTGTTCCACATTTGGGCCTATTCTCAGTCCAGGGAGTTTT
ACAACAATAGATGTATTGAGAATCCAACCTAAAGCTTAACTTTCCACTCCCATGAATGCCTCTCTCCTTT
TTCTCCATTTATAAACTGAGCTATTAACCATTAATGGTTTCCAGGTGGATGTCTCCTCCCCCAATATTAC
CTGATGTATCTTACATATTGCCAGGCTGATATTTTAAGACATTAAAAGGTATATTTCATTATTGAGCCAC
ATGGTATTGATTACTGCTTACTAAAATTTTGTCATTGTACACATCTGTAAAAGGTGGTTCCTTTTGGAAT
GCAAAGTTCAGGTGTTTGTTGTCTTTCCTGACCTAAGGTCTTGTGAGCTTGTATTTTTTCTATTTAAGCA
GTGCTTTCTCTTGGACTGGCTTGACTCATGGCATTCTACACGTTATTGCTGGTCTAAATGTGATTTTGCC
AAGCTTCTTCAGGACCTATAATTTTGCTTGACTTGTAGCCAAACACAAGTAAAATGATTAAGCAACAAAT
GTATTTGTGAAGCTTGGTTTTTAGGTTGTTGTGTTGTGTGTGCTTGTGCTCTATAATAATACTATCCAGG
GGCTGGAGAGGTGGCTCGGAGTTCAAGAGCACAGACTGCTCTTCCAGAAGTCCTGAGTTCAATTCCCAGC
AACCACATGGTGGCTCACAACCATCTGTAATGGGATCTGATGCCCTCTTCTGGTGTGTCTGAAGACCACA
AGTGTATTCACATTAAATAAATAAATCCTCCTTCTTCTTCTTTTTTTTTTTTTTAAAGAGAATACTGTCT
CCAGTAGAATTTACTGAAGTAATGAAATACTTTGTGTTTGTTCCAATATGGTAGCCAATAATCAAATTAC
TCTTTAAGCACTGGAAATGTTACCAAGGAACTAATTTTTATTTGAAGTGTAACTGTGGACAGAGGAGCCA
TAACTGCAGACTTGTGGGATACAGAAGACCAATGCAGACTTTAATGTCTTTTCTCTTACACTAAGCAATA
AAGAAATAAAAATTGAACTTCTAGTATCCTATTTGTTTAAACTGCTAGCTTTACTTAACTTTTGTGCTTC
ATCTATACAAAGCTGAAAGCTAAGTCTGCAGCCATTACTAAACATGAAAGCAAGTAATGATAATTTTGGA
TTTCAAAAATGTAGGGCCAGAGTTTAGCCAGCCAGTGGTGGTGCTTGCCTTTATGCCTTTAATCCCAGCA
CTCTGGAGGCAGAGACAGGCAGATCTCTGAGTTTGAGCCCAGCCTGGTCTACACATCAAGTTCTATCTAG
GATAGCCAGGAATACACACAGAAACCCTGTTGGGGAGGGGGGCTCTGAGATTTCATAAAATTATAATTGA
AGCATTCCCTAATGAGCCACTATGGATGTGGCTAAATCCGTCTACCTTTCTGATGAGATTTGGGTATTAT
TTTTTCTGTCTCTGCTGTTGGTTGGGTCTTTTGACACTGTGGGCTTTCTTTAAAGCCTCCTTCCTGCCAT
GTGGTCTCTTGTTTGCTACTAACTTCCCATGGCTTAAATGGCATGGCTTTTTGCCTTCTAAGGGCAGCTG
CTGAGATTTGCAGCCTGATTTCCAGGGTGGGGTTGGGAAATCTTTCAAACACTAAAATTGTCCTTTAATT
TTTTTTTTAAAAAATGGGTTATATAATAAACCTCATAAAATAGTTATGAGGAGTGAGGTGGACTAATATT
AAATGAGTCCCTCCCCTATAAAAGAGCTATTAAGGCTTTTTGTCTTATACTTAACTTTTTTTTTAAATGT
GGTATCTTTAGAACCAAGGGTCTTAGAGTTTTAGTATACAGAAACTGTTGCATCGCTTAATCAGATTTTC
TAGTTTCAAATCCAGAGAATCCAAATTCTTCACAGCCAAAGTCAAATTAAGAATTTCTGACTTTTAATGT
TAATTTGCTTACTGTGAATATAAAAATGATAGCTTTTCCTGAGGCAGGGTCTCACTATGTATCTCTGCCT
GATCTGCAACAAGATATGTAGACTAAAGTTCTGCCTGCTTTTGTCTCCTGAATACTAAGGTTAAAATGTA
GTAATACTTTTGGAACTTGCAGGTCAGATTCTTTTATAGGGGACACACTAAGGGAGCTTGGGTGATAGTT
GGTAAAATGTGTTTCAAGTGATGAAAACTTGAATTATTATCACCGCAACCTACTTTTTAAAAAAAAAAGC
CAGGCCTGTTAGAGCATGCTTAAGGGATCCCTAGGACTTGCTGAGCACACAAGAGTAGTTACTTGGCAGG
CTCCTGGTGAGAGCATATTTCAAAAAACAAGGCAGACAACCAAGAAACTACAGTTAAGGTTACCTGTCTT
TAAACCATCTGCATATACACAGGGATATTAAAATATTCCAAATAATATTTCATTCAAGTTTTCCCCCATC
AAATTGGGACATGGATTTCTCCGGTGAATAGGCAGAGTTGGAAACTAAACAAATGTTGGTTTTGTGATTT
GTGAAATTGTTTTCAAGTGATAGTTAAAGCCCATGAGATACAGAACAAAGCTGCTATTTCGAGGTCTCTT
GGTTTATACTCAGAAGCACTTCTTTGGGTTTCCCTGCACTATCCTGATCATGTGCTAGGCCTACCTTAGG
CTGATTGTTGTTCAAATAAACTTAAGTTTCCTGTCAGGTGATGTCATATGATTTCATATATCAAGGCAAA
ACATGTTATATATGTTAAACATTTGTACTTAATGTGAAAGTTAGGTCTTTGTGGGTTTGATTTTTAATTT
TCAAAACCTGAGCTAAATAAGTCATTTTTACATGTCTTACATTTGGTGGAATTGTATAATTGTGGTTTGC
AGGCAAGACTCTCTGACCTAGTAACCCTACCTATAGAGCACTTTGCTGGGTCACAAGTCTAGGAGTCAAG
CATTTCACCTTGAAGTTGAGACGTTTTGTTAGTGTATACTAGTTTATATGTTGGAGGACATGTTTATCCA
GAAGATATTCAGGACTATTTTTGACTGGGCTAAGGAATTGATTCTGATTAGCACTGTTAGTGAGCATTGA
GTGGCCTTTAGGCTTGAATTGGAGTCACTTGTATATCTCAAATAATGCTGGCCTTTTTTAAAAAGCCCTT
GTTCTTTATCACCCTGTTTTCTACATAATTTTTGTTCAAAGAAATACTTGTTTGGATCTCCTTTTGACAA
CAATAGCATGTTTTCAAGCCATATTTTTTTTCCTTTTTTTTTTTTTTTTTGGTTTTTCGAGACAGGGTTT
CTCTGTATAGCCCTGGCTGTCCTGGAACTCACTTTGTAGACCAGGCTGGCCTCGAACTCAGAAATCCGCC
TGCCTCTGCCTCCTGAGTGCCGGGATTAAAGGCGTGCACCACCACGCCTGGCTAAGTTGGATATTTTGTT
ATATAACTATAACCAATACTAACTCCACTGGGTGGATTTTTAATTCAGTCAGTAGTCTTAAGTGGTCTTT
ATTGGCCCTTCATTAAAATCTACTGTTCACTCTAACAGAGGCTGTTGGTACTAGTGGCACTTAAGCAACT
TCCTACGGATATACTAGCAGATTAAGGGTCAGGGATAGAAACTAGTCTAGCGTTTTGTATACCTACCAGC
TTTATACTACCTTGTTCTGATAGAAATATTTCAGGACATCTAGCTTATCGATACCGTCGACGGTATCGAT
AAGCTTGATCCAGCTTTTGTTCCCTTTAGTGAGGGTTAATTGCGCGCTTGGCGTAATCATGGTCATAGCT
GTTTCCTGTGTGAAATTGTTATCCGCTCACAATTCCACACAACATACGAGCCGGAAGCATAAAGTGTAAA
GCCTGGGGTGCCTAATGAGTGAGCTAACTCACATTAATTGCGTTGCGCTCACTGCCCGCTTTCCAGTCGG
GAAACCTGTCGTGCCAGCTGCATTAATGAATCGGCCAACGCGCGGGGAGAGGCGGTTTGCGTATTGGGCG
CTCTTCCGCTTCCTCGCTCACTGACTCGCTGCGCTCGGTCGTTCGGCTGCGGCGAGCGGTATCAGCTCAC
TCAAAGGCGGTAATACGGTTATCCACAGAATCAGGGGATAACGCAGGAAAGAACATGTGAGCAAAAGGCC
AGCAAAAGGCCAGGAACCGTAAAAAGGCCGCGTTGCTGGCGTTTTTCCATAGGCTCCGCCCCCCTGACGA
GCATCACAAAAATCGACGCTCAAGTCAGAGGTGGCGAAACCCGACAGGACTATAAAGATACCAGGCGTTT
CCCCCTGGAAGCTCCCTCGTGCGCTCTCCTGTTCCGACCCTGCCGCTTACCGGATACCTGTCCGCCTTTC
TCCCTTCGGGAAGCGTGGCGCTTTCTCATAGCTCACGCTGTAGGTATCTCAGTTCGGTGTAGGTCGTTCG
CTCCAAGCTGGGCTGTGTGCACGAACCCCCCGTTCAGCCCGACCGCTGCGCCTTATCCGGTAACTATCGT
CTTGAGTCCAACCCGGTAAGACACGACTTATCGCCACTGGCAGCAGCCACTGGTAACAGGATTAGCAGAG
CGAGGTATGTAGGCGGTGCTACAGAGTTCTTGAAGTGGTGGCCTAACTACGGCTACACTAGAAGGACAGT
ATTTGGTATCTGCGCTCTGCTGAAGCCAGTTACCTTCGGAAAAAGAGTTGGTAGCTCTTGATCCGGCAAA
CAAACCACCGCTGGTAGCGGTGGTTTTTTTGTTTGCAAGCAGCAGATTACGCGCAGAAAAAAAGGATCTC
AAGAAGATCCTTTGATCTTTTCTACGGGGTCTGACGCTCAGTGGAACGAAAACTCACGTTAAGGGATTTT
GGTCATGAGATTATCAAAAAGGATCTTCACCTAGATCCTTTTAAATTAAAAATGAAGTTTTAAATCAATC
TAAAGTATATATGAGTAAACTTGGTCTGACAGTTACCAATGCTTAATCAGTGAGGCACCTATCTCAGCGA
TCTGTCTATTTCGTTCATCCATAGTTGCCTGACTCCCCGTCGTGTAGATAACTACGATACGGGAGGGCTT
ACCATCTGGCCCCAGTGCTGCAATGATACCGCGAGACCCACGCTCACCGGCTCCAGATTTATCAGCAATA
AACCAGCCAGCCGGAAGGGCCGAGCGCAGAAGTGGTCCTGCAACTTTATCCGCCTCCATCCAGTCTATTA
ATTGTTGCCGGGAAGCTAGAGTAAGTAGTTCGCCAGTTAATAGTTTGCGCAACGTTGTTGCCATTGCTAC
AGGCATCGTGGTGTCACGCTCGTCGTTTGGTATGGCTTCATTCAGCTCCGGTTCCCAACGATCAAGGCGA
GTTACATGATCCCCCATGTTGTGCAAAAAAGCGGTTAGCTCCTTCGGTCCTCCGATCGTTGTCAGAAGTA
AGTTGGCCGCAGTGTTATCACTCATGGTTATGGCAGCACTGCATAATTCTCTTACTGTCATGCCATCCGT
AAGATGCTTTTCTGTGACTGGTGAGTACTCAACCAAGTCATTCTGAGAATAGTGTATGCGGCGACCGAGT
TGCTCTTGCCCGGCGTCAATACGGGATAATACCGCGCCACATAGCAGAACTTTAAAAGTGCTCATCATTG
GAAAACGTTCTTCGGGGCGAAAACTCTCAAGGATCTTACCGCTGTTGAGATCCAGTTCGATGTAACCCAC
TCGTGCACCCAACTGATCTTCAGCATCTTTTACTTTCACCAGCGTTTCTGGGTGAGCAAAAACAGGAAGG
CAAAATGCCGCAAAAAAGGGAATAAGGGCGACACGGAAATGTTGAATACTCATACTCTTCCTTTTTCAAT
ATTATTGAAGCATTTATCAGGGTTATTGTCTCATGAGCGGATACATATTTGAATGTATTTAGAAAAATAA
ACAAATAGGGGTTCCGCGCACATTTCCCCGAAAAGTGCCACCTAAATTGTAAGCGTTAATATTTTGTTAA
AATTCGCGTTAAATTTTTGTTAAATCAGCTCATTTTTTAACCAATAGGCCGAAATCGGCAAAATCCCTTA
TAAATCAAAAGAATAGACCGAGATAGGGT
[37 nt withheld, positions 12350-12386]
AAAGAACGTGGACTCCAACGTCAAAGG
[49 nt withheld, positions 12414-12462]
T
[91 nt withheld, positions 12464-12554]
G
[124 nt withheld, positions 12556-12679]
CCCATTCGCCATTCAGGCTGCGCAACTGTTGGGAAGGGCGATCGGTGCGGGCCTCTTCGCTATTACGCCA
GCTGGCGAAAGGGGGATGTGCTGCAAGGCGATTAAGTTGGGTAACGCCAGGGTTTTCCCAGTCACGACGT
TGTAAAACGACGGCCAGTGAGCGCGCGTAATACGACTCACTATAGGGCGAATTGGAGCT
Features (pLannotate 1.2.2; 32 found; start..end, strand, type, name):
     25..1107    +  misc_feature   Rosa26 left arm: left homology arm from intron 1 of the mouse Rosa26 gene (Soriano, 1999)
   1130..1233    +  misc_feature   Ad SA: adenovirus major late transcript splice acceptor (Friedrich and Soriano, 1991)
   1239..1257    -  misc_feature   MCS (fragment): pBluescript multiple cloning site
   1401..1475    +  CDS            small t antigen (fragment): SV40 (simian virus 40) small t antigen
   1477..1542    +  intron         small t intron: SV40 (simian virus 40) small t antigen intron
   1589..1723    -  polyA_signal   SV40 poly(A) signal: SV40 polyadenylation signal
   1746..1829    -  CDS            large T antigen (fragment): large T antigen from SV40 (simian virus 40)
   1855..1902    +  protein_bind   FRT: FLP-mediated recombination occurs in the 8-bp core sequence TCTAGAAA (Turan and Bode, 2011). FLP recombinase from the Saccharomyces cerevisiae 2μ plasmid
   1917..2296    +  enhancer       CMV enhancer: human cytomegalovirus immediate early enhancer
   2299..2574    +  promoter       chicken β-actin promoter: No description available
   2575..3583    +  intron         chimeric intron: chimera between introns from chicken β-actin and rabbit β-globin
   3630..3663    +  protein_bind   loxP: Cre-mediated recombination occurs in the 8-bp core sequence (GCATACAT). Cre recombinase
   3749..4126    +  CDS            H2B: human histone H2B; HIST1H2BJ
   4145..5092    +  CDS            ORF frame 1: bright monomeric near-infrared fluorescent protein engineered from a bacterial phytochrome, with an emission maximum of 703 nm (Shcherbakova et al., 2016)
   5110..5128    -  misc_feature   MCS (fragment): pBluescript multiple cloning site
   5146..5370    +  polyA_signal   bGH poly(A) signal: bovine growth hormone polyadenylation signal
   5374..5395    +  promoter       SV40 promoter (fragment): SV40 enhancer and early promoter
   5414..5431    -  promoter       T7 promoter (fragment): promoter for bacteriophage T7 RNA polymerase
   5436..5570    -  polyA_signal   SV40 poly(A) signal: SV40 polyadenylation signal
   5643..9983    +  misc_feature   Rosa26 right arm: right homology arm from intron 1 of the mouse Rosa26 gene (Soriano, 1999)
   9996..10019   -  misc_feature   MCS (fragment): pBluescript multiple cloning site
  10033..10051   -  promoter       T3 promoter: promoter for bacteriophage T3 RNA polymerase
  10094..10116   -  protein_bind   lac operator (fragment): The lac repressor binds to the lac operator to inhibit transcription in E. coli. This inhibition can be relieved by adding lactose or isopropyl-β-D-thiogalactopyranoside (IPTG). lac repressor encoded by lacI
  10120..10150   -  promoter       lac promoter: promoter for the E. coli lac operon
  10165..10186   -  protein_bind   CAP binding site: CAP binding activates transcription in the presence of cAMP. E. coli catabolite activator protein
  10199..10291   -  CDS            lacI (fragment): lac repressor; lacI; The lac repressor binds to the lac operator to inhibit transcription in E. coli. This inhibition can be relieved by adding lactose or isopropyl-β-D-thiogalactopyranoside (IPTG).
  10474..11062   -  rep_origin     ori: high-copy-number ColE1/pMB1/pBR322/pUC origin of replication
  11233..12093   -  CDS            AmpR: β-lactamase; bla; confers resistance to ampicillin, carbenicillin, and related antibiotics
  12094..12198   -  promoter       AmpR promoter: bla
  12251..12679   -  rep_origin     f1 ori (sequence partly withheld): f1 bacteriophage origin of replication; arrow indicates direction of (+) strand synthesis
  12684..12839   -  CDS            lacZα (fragment): LacZα fragment of β-galactosidase; lacZ fragment
  12847..12865   +  promoter       T7 promoter: promoter for bacteriophage T7 RNA polymerase
