[The description below was written by a language model from this plasmid's Addgene catalogue record and pLannotate feature annotations shown in this document.]
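Description:
pR26-CAG-H2B-miRFP703 is a 12.9 kb gene-targeting donor plasmid designed to insert a nuclear near-infrared reporter into the mouse Rosa26 locus, for making reporter mice or cell lines. It is built on the pR26 CAG AsiSI/MluI targeting backbone, a pBluescript-type plasmid. It carries a high-copy ColE1/pUC origin, an f1 origin, and an ampicillin resistance gene for propagation and selection in E. coli. Remnants of the lac region and flanking T3 and T7 promoters are also present. No mammalian drug-selection marker is annotated in the feature table.

The payload sits between two homology arms from intron 1 of Rosa26, a left arm of about 1.1 kb and a right arm of about 4.3 kb, which direct homology-dependent integration. Just inside the left arm are an adenovirus splice acceptor and an SV40 polyadenylation region. This arrangement would capture and terminate the endogenous Rosa26 transcript upstream of the inserted cassette. After an FRT site comes the CAG promoter, made up of the CMV enhancer, the chicken β-actin promoter and a chimeric intron, which gives strong, broad expression. It drives a fusion of human histone H2B to miRFP703, a monomeric near-infrared fluorescent protein engineered from a bacterial phytochrome, and the transcript ends at a bGH poly(A) signal. The H2B moiety tethers the fluorophore to chromatin, so nuclei are labelled. Only one loxP site, between the promoter and the coding sequence, and one FRT site are annotated, so expression appears constitutive rather than recombinase-dependent. The associated work concerns targeted large insertions by microinjection into two-cell-stage mouse embryos, which fits its use as a knock-in donor template.
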