Addgene plasmid #112853: pR26-CAG-H2B-miRFP703
Purpose: Donor vector for targeting H2B-miRFP703 into Rosa26 locus to generate reporter mice or cell lines
Depositing lab: Janet Rossant. Publication: Efficient generation of targeted large insertions by microinjection into two-cell-stage mouse embryos. Gu B, Posfai E, Rossant J. Nat Biotechnol. 2018 Jun 11. pii: nbt.4166. doi: 10.1038/nbt.4166. PubMed 29889212.
Backbone
  Vector backbone: pR26 CAG AsiSI MluI
  Total vector size (bp): 12878
  Vector type: Mammalian Expression
Growth in bacteria
  Bacterial resistance: Ampicillin, 100 μg/mL
  Growth temperature: 37°C
  Growth strain: DH5alpha
  Copy number: High Copy
Gene/Insert
  Gene/Insert name: H2B-miRFP703
  Species: Synthetic
  Promoter: CAG
  Cloning method: Gibson Cloning
  Sequencing primers: 5′ ATACATTATACGAAGTTATAAGCTTACCG; 3′ TAG AAG GCA CAG TCG AGG
Resource information
  A portion of this plasmid was derived from a plasmid made by: H2B-miRFP from Vladislav Verkhusha(addgene 80001) pR26 CAG AsiSI/MluI Ralf Kuehn(addgene 74286)
Terms and licenses: Academic/Nonprofit Terms; Industry Terms: Not Available to Industry
How to cite: pR26-CAG-H2B-miRFP703 was a gift from Janet Rossant (Addgene plasmid # 112853 ; http://n2t.net/addgene:112853 ; RRID:Addgene_112853)
