>Addgene plasmid #112853 | pR26-CAG-H2B-miRFP703 | addgene partial sequence | sequence record 217047 | Addgene NGS Result
CCTGTAACAACCGGTACAGTTCGAATAACTTCGTATAGCATACATTATACGAAGTTATACCGGGCCACCA
TAGTCGCGAGTAGCTTGGGCCAGCTAGGCCTTGACCAAAGTTCCTCTGGAATTGCGATCGCACGCGTATG
CCAGAGCCAGCGAAGTCTGCTCCCGCCCCGAAAAAGGGCTCCAAGAAGGCGGTGACTAAGGCGCAGAAGA
AAGGCGGCAAGAAGCGCAAGCGCAGCCGCAAGGAGAGCTATTCCATCTATGTGTACAAGGTTCTGAAGCA
GGTCCACCCTGACACCGGCATTTCGTCCAAGGCCATGGGCATCATGAATTCGTTTGTGAACGACATTTTC
GAGCGCATCGCAGGTGAGGCTTCCCGCCTGGCGCATTACAACAAGCGCTCGACCATCACCTCCAGGGAGA
TCCAGACGGCCGTGCGCCTGCTGCTGCCTGGGGAGTTGGCCAAGCACGCCGTGTCCGAGGGTACTAAGGC
CATCACCAAGTACACCAGCGCTAAGGATCCACCGGTCGCCACCATGGTAGCAGGTCATGCCTCTGGCAGC
CCCGCATTCGGGACCGCCTCTCATTCGAATTGCGAACATGAAGAGATCCACCTCGCCGGCTCGATCCAGC
CGCATGGCGCGCTTCTGGTCGTCAGCGAACATGATCATCGCGTCATCCAGGCCAGCGCCAACGCCGCGGA
ATTTCTGAATCTCGGAAGCGTACTCGGCGTTCCGCTCGCCGAGATCGACGGCGATCTGTTGATCAAGATC
CTGCCGCATCTCGATCCCACCGCCGAAGGCATGCCGGTCGCGGTGCGCTGCCGGATCGGCAATCCCTCTA
CGGAGTACTGCGGTCTGATGCATCGGCCTCCGGAAGGCGGGCTGATCATCGAACTCGAACGTGCCGGCCC
GTCGATCGATCTGTCAGGCACGCTGGCGCCGGCGCTGGAGCGGATCCGCACGGCGGGTTCACTGCGCGCG
CTGTGCGATGACACCGTGCTGCTGTTTCAGCAGTGCACCGGCTACGACCGGGTGATGGTGTATCGTTTCG
ATGAGCAAGGCCACGGCCTGGTATTCTCCGAGTGCCATGTGCCTGGGCTCGAATCCTATTTCGGCAACCG
CTATCCGTCGTCGCTGGTCCCGCAGATGGCGCGGCAGCTGTACGTGCGGCAGCGCGTCCGCGTGCTGGTC
GACGTCACCTATCAGCCGGTGCCGCTGGAGCCGCGGCTGTCGCCGCTGACCGGGCGCGATCTCGACATGT
CGGGCTGCTTCCTGCGCTCGATGTCGCCGATCCATCTGCAGTTCCTGAAGGACATGGGCGTGCGCGCCAC
CCTGGCGGTGTCGCTGGTGGTCGGCGGCAAGCTGTGGGGCCTGGTTGTCTGTCACCATTATCTGCCGCGC
TTCATCCGTTTCGAGCTGCGGGCGATCTGCAAACGGCTCGCCGAAAGGATCGCGACGCGGATCACCGCGC
TTGAGAGCTAAACGCGTAAATGATTGCAGATCCACTAGTTCTAGAGCTCGCTGATCAGCCTCGACTGTGC
CTTCTAGTTGCCAGCCATCTGTTGTTTGCCCCTCCCCCGTGCCTTCCTTGACCCTGGAAGGTGCCACTCC
CACTGTCCTTTCCTAATAAAATGAGGAAATTGCATCGCATTGTCTGAGTAGGTGTCATTCTATTCTGGGG
GGTGGGGTGGGGCAGGACAGCAAGGGGGAGGATTGGGAAGACAATAGCAGGCATGCTGGGGATGCGGTGG
GCTCTATGGCTTCTGAGGCGGAAAGAACCAGCTGGGGCTCGAGCCTCTAGAACTATAGTGAGTCGTATTA
CGTAGATCCAGACATGATAAGATACATTGATGAGTTTGGACAAACCACAACTAGAATGCAGTGAAAAAAA
TGCTTTATTTGTGAAATTTGTGATGCTATTGCTTTATTTGTAACCATTATAAGCTGCAATAAACAAGTTA
ACAACAACAATTGCATTCATTTTATGTTTCAGGTTCAGGGGGAGGTGTGGGAGGTTTTTTAATTCGCGGC
CCTAGAAGATGGGCGGGAGTCTTCTGGGCAGGCTTAAAGGCTAACCTGGTGTGTGGGCGTTGTCCTGCAG
GGGAATTGAACAGGTGTAAAATTGGAGGGACAAGACTTCCCACAGATTTTCGGTTTTGTCGGGAAGTTTT
TTAATAGGGGCAAATAAGGAAAATGGGAGGATAGGTAGTCATCTGGGGTTTTATGCAGCAAAACTACAGG
TTATTATTGCTTGTGATCCGCCTCGGAGTATTTTCCATCGAGGTAGATTAAAGACATGCTCACCCGAGTT
TTATACTCTCCTGCTTGAGATCCTTACTACAGTATGAAATTACAGTGTCGCGAGTTAGACTATGTAAGCA
GAATTTTAATCATTTTTAAAGAGCCCAGTACTTCATATCCATTTCTCCCGCTCCTTCTGCAGCCTTATCA
AAAGGTATTTTAGAACACTCATTTTAGCCCCATTTTCATTTATTATACTGGCTTATCCAACCCCTAGACA
GAGCATTGGCATTTTCCCTTTCCTGATCTTAGAAGTCTGATGACTCATGAAACCAGACAGATTAGTTACA
TACACCACAAATCGAGGCTGTAGCTGGGGCCTCAACACTGCAGTTCTTTTATAACTCCTTAGTACACTTT
TTGTTGATCCTTTGCCTTGATCCTTAATTTTCAGTGTCTATCACCTCTCCCGTCAGGTGGTGTTCCACAT
TTGGGCCTATTCTCAGTCCAGGGAGTTTTACAACAATAGATGTATTGAGAATCCAACCTAAAGCTTAACT
TTCCACTCCCATGAATGCCTCTCTCCTTTTTCTCCATTTATAAACTGAGCTATTAACCATTAATGGTTTC
CAGGTGGATGTCTCCTCCCCCAATATTACCTGATGTATCTTACATATTGCCAGGCTGATATTTTAAGACA
TTAAAAGGTATATTTCATTATTGAGCCACATGGTATTGATTACTGCTTACTAAAATTTTGTCATTGTACA
CATCTGTAAAAGGTGGTTCCTTTTGGAATGCAAAGTTCAGGTGTTTGTTGTCTTTCCTGACCTAAGGTCT
TGTGAGCTTGTATTTTTTCTATTTAAGCAGTGCTTTCTCTTGGACTGGCTTGACTCATGGCATTCTACAC
GTTATTGCTGGTCTAAATGTGATTTTGCCAAGCTTCTTCAGGACCTATAATTTTGCTTGACTTGTAGCCA
AACACAAGTAAAATGATTAAGCAACAAATGTATTTGTGAAGCTTGGTTTTTAGGTTGTTGTGTTGTGTGT
GCTTGTGCTCTATAATAATACTATCCAGGGGCTGGAGAGGTGGCTCGGAGTTCAAGAGCACAGACTGCTC
TTCCAGAAGTCCTGAGTTCAATTCCCAGCAACCACATGGTGGCTCACAACCATCTGTAATGGGATCTGAT
GCCCTCTTCTGGTGTGTCTGAAGACCACAAGTGTATTCACATTAAATAAATAAATCCTCCTTCTTCTTCT
TTTTTTTTTTTTTAAAGAGAATACTGTCTCCAGTAGAATTTACTGAAGTAATGAAATACTTTGTGTTTGT
TCCAATATGGTAGCCAATAATCAAATTACTCTTTAAGCACTGGAAATGTTACCAAGGAACTAATTTTTAT
TTGAAGTGTAACTGTGGACAGAGGAGCCATAACTGCAGACTTGTGGGATACAGAAGACCAATGCAGACTT
TAATGTCTTTTCTCTTACACTAAGCAATAAAGAAATAAAAATTGAACTTCTAGTATCCTATTTGTTTAAA
CTGCTAGCTTTACTTAACTTTTGTGCTTCATCTATACAAAGCTGAAAGCTAAGTCTGCAGCCATTACTAA
ACATGAAAGCAAGTAATGATAATTTTGGATTTCAAAAATGTAGGGCCAGAGTTTAGCCAGCCAGTGGTGG
TGCTTGCCTTTATGCCTTTAATCCCAGCACTCTGGAGGCAGAGACAGGCAGATCTCTGAGTTTGAGCCCA
GCCTGGTCTACACATCAAGTTCTATCTAGGATAGCCAGGAATACACACAGAAACCCTGTTGGGGAGGGGG
GCTCTGAGATTTCATAAAATTATAATTGAAGCATTCCCTAATGAGCCACTATGGATGTGGCTAAATCCGT
CTACCTTTCTGATGAGATTTGGGTATTATTTTTTCTGTCTCTGCTGTTGGTTGGGTCTTTTGACACTGTG
GGCTTTCTTTAAAGCCTCCTTCCTGCCATGTGGTCTCTTGTTTGCTACTAACTTCCCATGGCTTAAATGG
CATGGCTTTTTGCCTTCTAAGGGCAGCTGCTGAGATTTGCAGCCTGATTTCCAGGGTGGGGTTGGGAAAT
CTTTCAAACACTAAAATTGTCCTTTAATTTTTTTTTTAAAAAATGGGTTATATAATAAACCTCATAAAAT
AGTTATGAGGAGTGAGGTGGACTAATATTAAATGAGTCCCTCCCCTATAAAAGAGCTATTAAGGCTTTTT
GTCTTATACTTAACTTTTTTTTTAAATGTGGTATCTTTAGAACCAAGGGTCTTAGAGTTTTAGTATACAG
AAACTGTTGCATCGCTTAATCAGATTTTCTAGTTTCAAATCCAGAGAATCCAAATTCTTCACAGCCAAAG
TCAAATTAAGAATTTCTGACTTTTAATGTTAATTTGCTTACTGTGAATATAAAAATGATAGCTTTTCCTG
AGGCAGGGTCTCACTATGTATCTCTGCCTGATCTGCAACAAGATATGTAGACTAAAGTTCTGCCTGCTTT
TGTCTCCTGAATACTAAGGTTAAAATGTAGTAATACTTTTGGAACTTGCAGGTCAGATTCTTTTATAGGG
GACACACTAAGGGAGCTTGGGTGATAGTTGGTAAAATGTGTTTCAAGTGATGAAAACTTGAATTATTATC
ACCGCAACCTACTTTTTAAAAAAAAAAGCCAGGCCTGTTAGAGCATGCTTAAGGGATCCCTAGGACTTGC
TGAGCACACAAGAGTAGTTACTTGGCAGGCTCCTGGTGAGAGCATATTTCAAAAAACAAGGCAGACAACC
AAGAAACTACAGTTAAGGTTACCTGTCTTTAAACCATCTGCATATACACAGGGATATTAAAATATTCCAA
ATAATATTTCATTCAAGTTTTCCCCCATCAAATTGGGACATGGATTTCTCCGGTGAATAGGCAGAGTTGG
AAACTAAACAAATGTTGGTTTTGTGATTTGTGAAATTGTTTTCAAGTGATAGTTAAAGCCCATGAGATAC
AGAACAAAGCTGCTATTTCGAGGTCTCTTGGTTTATACTCAGAAGCACTTCTTTGGGTTTCCCTGCACTA
TCCTGATCATGTGCTAGGCCTACCTTAGGCTGATTGTTGTTCAAATAAACTTAAGTTTCCTGTCAGGTGA
TGTCATATGATTTCATATATCAAGGCAAAACATGTTATATATGTTAAACATTTGTACTTAATGTGAAAGT
TAGGTCTTTGTGGGTTTGATTTTTAATTTTCAAAACCTGAGCTAAATAAGTCATTTTTACATGTCTTACA
TTTGGTGGAATTGTATAATTGTGGTTTGCAGGCAAGACTCTCTGACCTAGTAACCCTACCTATAGAGCAC
TTTGCTGGGTCACAAGTCTAGGAGTCAAGCATTTCACCTTGAAGTTGAGACGTTTTGTTAGTGTATACTA
GTTTATATGTTGGAGGACATGTTTATCCAGAAGATATTCAGGACTATTTTTGACTGGGCTAAGGAATTGA
TTCTGATTAGCACTGTTAGTGAGCATTGAGTGGCCTTTAGGCTTGAATTGGAGTCACTTGTATATCTCAA
ATAATGCTGGCCTTTTTTAAAAAGCCCTTGTTCTTTATCACCCTGTTTTCTACATAATTTTTGTTCAAAG
AAATACTTGTTTGGATCTCCTTTTGACAACAATAGCATGTTTTCAAGCCATATTTTTTTTCCTTTTTTTT
TTTTTTTTTGGTTTTTCGAGACAGGGTTTCTCTGTATAGCCCTGGCTGTCCTGGAACTCACTTTGTAGAC
CAGGCTGGCCTCGAACTCAGAAATCCGCCTGCCTCTGCCTCCTGAGTGCCGGGATTAAAGGCGTGCACCA
CCACGCCTGGCTAAGTTGGATATTTTGTTATATAACTATAACCAATACTAACTCCACTGGGTGGATTTTT
AATTCAGTCAGTAGTCTTAAGTGGTCTTTATTGGCCCTTCATTAAAATCTACTGTTCACTCTAACAGAGG
CTGTTGGTACTAGTGGCACTTAAGCAACTTCCTACGGATATACTAGCAGATTAAGGGTCAGGGATAGAAA
CTAGTCTAGCGTTTTGTATACCTACCAGCTTTATACTACCTTGTTCTGATAGAAATATTTCAGGACATCT
AGCTTATCGATACCGTCGACGGTATCGATAAGCTTGATCCAGCTTTTGTTCCCTTTAGTGAGGGTTAATT
GCGCGCTTGGCGTAATCATGGTCATAGCTGTTTCCTGTGTGAAATTGTTATCCGCTCACAATTCCACACA
ACATACGAGCCGGAAGCATAAAGTGTAAAGCCTGGGGTGCCTAATGAGTGAGCTAACTCACATTAATTGC
GTTGCGCTCACTGCCCGCTTTCCAGTCGGGAAACCTGTCGTGCCAGCTGCATTAATGAATCGGCCAACGC
GCGGGGAGAGGCGGTTTGCGTATTGGGCGCTCTTCCGCTTCCTCGCTCACTGACTCGCTGCGCTCGGTCG
TTCGGCTGCGGCGAGCGGTATCAGCTCACTCAAAGGCGGTAATACGGTTATCCACAGAATCAGGGGATAA
CGCAGGAAAGAACATGTGAGCAAAAGGCCAGCAAAAGGCCAGGAACCGTAAAAAGGCCGCGTTGCTGGCG
TTTTTCCATAGGCTCCGCCCCCCTGACGAGCATCACAAAAATCGACGCTCAAGTCAGAGGTGGCGAAACC
CGACAGGACTATAAAGATACCAGGCGTTTCCCCCTGGAAGCTCCCTCGTGCGCTCTCCTGTTCCGACCCT
GCCGCTTACCGGATACCTGTCCGCCTTTCTCCCTTCGGGAAGCGTGGCGCTTTCTCATAGCTCACGCTGT
AGGTATCTCAGTTCGGTGTAGGTCGTTCGCTCCAAGCTGGGCTGTGTGCACGAACCCCCCGTTCAGCCCG
ACCGCTGCGCCTTATCCGGTAACTATCGTCTTGAGTCCAACCCGGTAAGACACGACTTATCGCCACTGGC
AGCAGCCACTGGTAACAGGATTAGCAGAGCGAGGTATGTAGGCGGTGCTACAGAGTTCTTGAAGTGGTGG
CCTAACTACGGCTACACTAGAAGAACAGTATTTGGTATCTGCGCTCTGCTGAAGCCAGTTACCTTCGGAA
AAAGAGTTGGTAGCTCTTGATCCGGCAAACAAACCACCGCTGGTAGCGGTGGTTTTTTTGTTTGCAAGCA
GCAGATTACGCGCAGAAAAAAAGGATCTCAAGAAGATCCTTTGATCTTTTCTACGGGGTCTGACGCTCAG
TGGAACGAAAACTCACGTTAAGGGATTTTGGTCATGAGATTATCAAAAAGGATCTTCACCTAGATCCTTT
TAAATTAAAAATGAAGTTTTAAATCAATCTAAAGTATATATGAGTAAACTTGGTCTGACAGTTACCAATG
CTTAATCAGTGAGGCACCTATCTCAGCGATCTGTCTATTTCGTTCATCCATAGTTGCCTGACTCCCCGTC
GTGTAGATAACTACGATACGGGAGGGCTTACCATCTGGCCCCAGTGCTGCAATGATACCGCGAGACCCAC
GCTCACCGGCTCCAGATTTATCAGCAATAAACCAGCCAGCCGGAAGGGCCGAGCGCAGAAGTGGTCCTGC
AACTTTATCCGCCTCCATCCAGTCTATTAATTGTTGCCGGGAAGCTAGAGTAAGTAGTTCGCCAGTTAAT
AGTTTGCGCAACGTTGTTGCCATTGCTACAGGCATCGTGGTGTCACGCTCGTCGTTTGGTATGGCTTCAT
TCAGCTCCGGTTCCCAACGATCAAGGCGAGTTACATGATCCCCCATGTTGTGCAAAAAAGCGGTTAGCTC
CTTCGGTCCTCCGATCGTTGTCAGAAGTAAGTTGGCCGCAGTGTTATCACTCATGGTTATGGCAGCACTG
CATAATTCTCTTACTGTCATGCCATCCGTAAGATGCTTTTCTGTGACTGGTGAGTACTCAACCAAGTCAT
TCTGAGAATAGTGTATGCGGCGACCGAGTTGCTCTTGCCCGGCGTCAATACGGGATAATACCGCGCCACA
TAGCAGAACTTTAAAAGTGCTCATCATTGGAAAACGTTCTTCGGGGCGAAAACTCTCAAGGATCTTACCG
CTGTTGAGATCCAGTTCGATGTAACCCACTCGTGCACCCAACTGATCTTCAGCATCTTTTACTTTCACCA
GCGTTTCTGGGTGAGCAAAAACAGGAAGGCAAAATGCCGCAAAAAAGGGAATAAGGGCGACACGGAAATG
TTGAATACTCATACTCTTCCTTTTTCAATATTATTGAAGCATTTATCAGGGTTATTGTCTCATGAGCGGA
TACATATTTGAATGTATTTAGAAAAATAAACAAATAGGGGTTCCGCGCACATTTCCCCGAAAAGTGCCAC
CTG
[124 nt withheld, positions 8614-8737]
C
[91 nt withheld, positions 8739-8829]
A
[49 nt withheld, positions 8831-8879]
CCTTTGACGTTGGAGTCCACGTTCTTT
[37 nt withheld, positions 8907-8943]
ACCCTATCTCGGTCTATTCTTTTGATTTATAAGGGATTTTGCCGATTTCGGCCTATTGGTTAAAAAATGA
GCTGATTTAACAAAAATTTAACGCGAATTTTAACAAAATATTAACGCTTACAATTTCCATTCGCCATTCA
GGCTGCGCAACTGTTGGGAAGGGCGATCGGTGCGGGCCTCTTCGCTATTACGCCAGCTGGCGAAAGGGGG
ATGTGCTGCAAGGCGATTAAGTTGGGTAACGCCAGGGTTTTCCCAGTCACGACGTTGTAAAACGACGGCC
AGTGAGCGCGCGTAATACGACTCACTATAGGGCGAATTGGAGCTCCACCGCATTACCCTGTTATCCCTAG
CGGCAGGCCCTCCGAGCGTGGTGGAGCCGTTCTGTGAGACAGCCGGGTACGAGTCGTGACGCTGGAAGGG
GCAAGCGGGTGGTGGGCAGGAATGCGGTCCGCCCTGCAGCAACCGGAGGGGGAGGGAGAAGGGAGCGGAA
AAGTCTCCACCGGACGCGGCCATGGCTCGGGGGGGGGGGGGCAGCGGAGGAGCGCTTCCGGCCGACGTCT
CGTCGCTGATTGGCTTCTTTTCCTCCCGCCGTGTGTGAAAACACAAATGGCGTGTTTTGGTTGGCGTAAG
GCGCCTGTCAGTTAACGGCAGCCGGAGTGCGCAGCCGCCGGCAGCCTCGCTCTGCCCACTGGGTGGGGCG
GGAGGTAGGTGGGGTGAGGCGAGCTGGACGTGCGGGCGCGGTCGGCCTCTGGCGGGGCGGGGGAGGGGAG
GGAGGGTCAGCGAAAGTAGCTCGCGCGCGAGCGGCCGCCCACCCTCCCCTTCCTCTGGGGGAGTCGTTTT
ACCCGCCGCCGGCCGGGCCTCGTCGTCTGATTGGCTCTCGGGGCCCAGAAAACTGGCCCTTGCCATTGGC
TCGTGTTCGTGCAAGTTGAGTCCATCCGCCGGCCAGCGGGGGCGGCGAGGAGGCGCTCCCAGGTTCCGGC
CCTCCCCTCGGCCCCGCGCCGCAGAGTCTGGCCGCGCGCCCCTGCGCAACGTGGCAGGAAGCGCGCGCTG
GGGGCGGGGACGGGCAGTAGGGCTGAGCGGCTGCGGGGCGGGTGCAAGCACGTTTCCGACTTGAGTTGCC
TCAAGAGGGGCGTGCTGAGCCAGACCTCCATCGCGCACTCCGGGGAGTGGAGGGAAGGAGCGAGGGCTCA
GTTGGGCTGTTTTGGAGGCAGGAAGCACTTGCTCTCCCAAAGTCGCTCTGAGTTGTTATCAGTAAGGGAG
CTGCAGTGGAGTAGGCGGGGAGAAGGCCGCACCCTTCTCCGGAGGGGGGAGGGGAGTGTTGCAATACCTT
TCTGGGAGTTCTCTGCTGCCTCCTGGCTTCTGAGGACCGCCCTGGGCCTGGGAGAATCCCTTCCCCCTCT
TCCCTCGTGATCTGCAACTCCAGTCTTTCTAGGCGCGCCCGGGCTGCAGATCTGTAGGGCGCAGTAGTCC
AGGGTTTCCTTGATGATGTCATACTTATCCTGTCCCTTTTTTTTCCACAGCTCGCGGTTGAGGACAAACT
CTTCGCGGTCTTTCCAGTGGGGATCGACGGTATCGATAAGCTGGCCGCTCTAGTGGCCGTACGGGCCCAC
CTGCCGGGCCACTTAATTAAATTTAAATCACAATTCCAGCTGAGCGCCGGTCGCTACCATTACCAGTTGG
TCTGGTGTCAAAAATAATAATAACCGGGCAGGGGGGATCTGCATGGATCTTTGTGAAGGAACCTTACTTC
TGTGGTGTGACATAATTGGACAAACTACCTACAGAGATTTAAAGCTCTAAGGTAAATATAAAATTTTTAA
GTGTATAATGTGTTAAACTACTGATTCTAATTGTTTGTGTATTTTAGATTCCAACCTATGGAACTGATGA
ATGGGAGCAGTGGTGGAATGCCAGATCCAGACATGATAAGATACATTGATGAGTTTGGACAAACCACAAC
TAGAATGCAGTGAAAAAAATGCTTTATTTGTGAAATTTGTGATGCTATTGCTTTATTTGTAACCATTATA
AGCTGCAATAAACAAGTTAACAACAACAATTGCATTCATTTTATGTTTCAGGTTCAGGGGGAGGTGTGGG
AGGTTTTTTAAAGCAAGTAAAACCTCTACAAATGTGGTATGGCTGATTATGATCTGCGGCCGTGCTAGCG
CTTAAGCTTGAAGTTCCTATTCCGAAGTTCCTATTCTCTAGAAAGTATAGGAACTTCGGCGCGCCGG
